Addgene plasmid #52396: pLXSN16E7
Purpose: The plasmid, pLXSN16E7, is used to produce amphotropic recombinant retrovirus providing efficient gene transfers and expression of the HPV16 E7 gene.
Depositing lab: Denise Galloway. Depositing organization: Fred Hutchinson Cancer Center. Publication: The E7 gene of human papillomavirus type 16 is sufficient for immortalization of human epithelial cells. Halbert CL, Demers GW, Galloway DA. J Virol. 1991 Jan;65(1):473-8. PubMed 1845902.
Backbone
  Vector backbone: pLXSN
  Backbone size w/o insert (bp): 5874
  Total vector size (bp): 6241
  Vector type: Retroviral
  Selectable markers: Neomycin (select with G418)
Growth in bacteria
  Bacterial resistance: Ampicillin, 100 μg/mL
  Growth temperature: 37°C
  Growth strain: Stbl3
  Copy number: Low Copy
Gene/Insert
  Gene/Insert name: HPV 16E7
  Insert size (bp): 293
  GenBank ID: NP_041326.1
Terms and licenses: Academic/Nonprofit Terms; Industry Terms: Not Available to Industry
How to cite: pLXSN16E7 was a gift from Denise Galloway (Addgene plasmid # 52396 ; http://n2t.net/addgene:52396 ; RRID:Addgene_52396)
