[The description below was written by a language model from this plasmid's Addgene catalogue record and pLannotate feature annotations shown in this document.]
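Description:
pLXSN16E7 is a retroviral expression vector built on the pLXSN backbone, carrying the E7 open reading frame of human papillomavirus type 16. The total size is about 6.2 kb, with an insert of roughly 290 bp. In bacteria it is maintained through a ColE1/pBR322-type origin and selected with ampicillin via the β-lactamase gene. A pBR322 bom site and a fragment of rop are also annotated, and the catalogue lists the plasmid as low copy.

The proviral portion follows the standard LXSN layout. A 5' long terminal repeat, annotated as Moloney murine sarcoma/leukemia virus-derived fragments, is followed by a packaging signal and a truncated gag segment lacking its start codon, which extends the packaging region and improves encapsidation without producing Gag protein. E7 sits between remnants of a multiple cloning site just downstream; no separate promoter is annotated for it, consistent with transcription from the 5' LTR. An internal SV40 enhancer/early promoter then drives the neomycin phosphotransferase gene, allowing transduced mammalian cells to be selected with G418. A full Moloney murine leukemia virus LTR closes the provirus. Because the vector lacks functional gag, pol and env genes, these must be supplied in trans by a packaging cell line.

According to the record, the plasmid is used to produce amphotropic recombinant retrovirus for efficient transfer and stable expression of HPV16 E7. E7 is the viral oncoprotein that releases E2F from the retinoblastoma protein and pushes quiescent cells into S phase, and the associated publication addresses immortalization of human epithelial cells by E7.
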