Features (pLannotate 1.2.2; 17 found; start..end, strand, type, name):
    177..284     +  LTR            3' LTR (ΔU3) (fragment): self-inactivating 3' long terminal repeat (LTR) from Moloney murine leukemia virus
    301..358     +  LTR            LTR (fragment): long terminal repeat from Moloney murine leukemia virus
    372..435     +  LTR            LTR (fragment): long terminal repeat from Moloney murine leukemia virus
    588..763     +  LTR            5' LTR (truncated): truncated long terminal repeat from Moloney murine sarcoma virus
    885..1159    +  misc_feature   MESV Ψ (fragment): packaging signal of murine embryonic stem cell virus
   1226..1642    +  CDS            gag (truncated): truncated Moloney murine leukemia virus (MMLV) gag gene lacking the start codon
   1644..1679    +  misc_feature   MCS (fragment): pUC18/19 multiple cloning site
   1688..1981    +  CDS            E7: VE7_HPV16 - Experimental evidence at protein level: Swiss-Prot protein existence level 1. Plays a role in viral genome replication by driving entry of quiescent cells into the cell cycle. Stimulation of progression from G1 to S phase allows the virus to efficiently use the cellular DNA replicating machinery to achieve viral genome replication. E7 protein has both transforming and trans-activating activities. Induces the disassembly of the E2F1 transcription factor from RB1, with subsequent transcriptional activation of E2F1-regulated S-phase genes. Interferes with host histone deacetylation me
   2000..2017    +  misc_feature   MCS (fragment): pUC18/19 multiple cloning site
   2042..2371    +  promoter       SV40 promoter: SV40 enhancer and early promoter
   2431..3222    +  CDS            neo: KKA2_KLEPN - Also known as kan, nptII. Experimental evidence at protein level: Swiss-Prot protein existence level 1. Resistance to kanamycin, neomycin, paromomycin, ribostamycin, butirosin and gentamicin B. From Klebsiella pneumoniae.
   3285..3878    +  LTR            LTR: long terminal repeat from Moloney murine leukemia virus
   3947..3987    +  CDS            rop (fragment): Rop protein, which maintains plasmids at low copy number; rop
   4089..4229    +  misc_feature   bom: basis of mobility region from pBR322
   4415..5003    -  rep_origin     ori: high-copy-number ColE1/pMB1/pBR322/pUC origin of replication
   5174..6034    -  CDS            AmpR: β-lactamase; bla; confers resistance to ampicillin, carbenicillin, and related antibiotics
   6035..6139    -  promoter       AmpR promoter: bla
>Addgene plasmid #52396 | pLXSN16E7 | depositor full sequence | sequence record 81851 | pLXSN16E7 sequence 6239 bps
GAATTGCTAGCAATTGCTAGCAATTGCTAGCAATTCATACCAGATCACCGAAAACTGTCCTCCAAATGTG
TCCCCCTCACACTCCCAAATTCGCGGGCTTCTGCCTCTTAGACCACTCTACCCTATTCCCCACACTCACC
GGAGCCAAAGCCGCGGCCCTTCCGTTTCTTTGCTTTTGAAAGACCCCACCCGTAGGTGGCAAGCTAGCTT
AAGTAACGCCACTTTGCAAGGCATGGAAAAATACATAACTGAGAATAGAAAAGTTCAGATCAAGGTCAGG
AACAAAGAAACAGCTGAATACCAAACAGGATATCTGTGGTAAGCGGTTCCTGCCCCGGCTCAGGGCCAAG
AACAGATGAGACAGCTGAGTGATGGGCCAAACAGGATATCTGTGGTAAGCAGTTCCTGCCCCGGCTCGGG
GCCAAGAACAGATGGTCCCCAGATGCGGTCCAGCCCTCAGCAGTTTCTAGTGAATCATCAGATGTTTCCA
GGGTGCCCCAAGGACCTGAAAATGACCCTGTACCTTATTTGAACTAACCAATCAGTTCGCTTCTCGCTTC
TGTTCGCGCGCTTCCGCTCTCCGAGCTCAATAAAAGAGCCCACAACCCCTCACTCGGCGCGCCAGTCTTC
CGATAGACTGCGTCGCCCGGGTACCCGTATTCCCAATAAAGCCTCTTGCTGTTTGCATCCGAATCGTGGT
CTCGCTGTTCCTTGGGAGGGTCTCCTCTGAGTGATTGACTACCCACGACGGGGGTCTTTCATTTGGGGGC
TCGTCCGGGATTTGGAGACCCCTGCCCAGGGACCACCGACCCACCACCGGGAGGTAAGCTGGCCAGCAAC
TTATCTGTGTCTGTCCGATTGTCTAGTGTCTATGTTTGATGTTATGCGCCTGCGTCTGTACTAGTTAGCT
AACTAGCTCTGTATCTGGCGGACCCGTGGTGGAACTGACGAGTTCTGAACACCCGGCCGCAACCCTGGGA
GACGTCCCAGGGACTTTGGGGGCCGTTTTTGTGGCCCGACCTGAGGAAGGGAGTCGATGTGGAATCCGAC
CCCGTCAGGATATGTGGTTCTGGTAGGAGACGAGAACCTAAAACAGTTCCCGCCTCCGTCTGAATTTTTG
CTTTCGGTTTGGAACCGAAGCCGCGCGTCTTGTCTGCTGCAGCGCTGCAGCATCGTTCTGTGTTGTCTCT
GTCTGACTGTGTTTCTGTATTTGTCTGAAAATTAGGGCCAGACTGTTACCACTCCCTTAAGTTTGACCTT
AGGTCACTGGAAAGATGTCGAGCGGATCGCTCACAACCAGTCGGTAGATGTCAAGAAGAGACGTTGGGTT
ACCTTCTGCTCTGCAGAATGGCCAACCTTTAACGTCGGATGGCCGCGAGACGGCACCTTTAACCGAGACC
TCATCACCCAGGTTAAGATCAAGGTCTTTTCACCTGGCCCGCATGGACACCCAGACCAGGTCCCCTACAT
CGTGACCTGGGAAGCCTTGGCTTTTGACCCCCCTCCCTGGGTCAAGCCCTTTGTACACCCTAAGCCTCCG
CCTCCTCTTCCTCCATCCGCCCCGTCTCTCCCCCTTGAACCTCCTCGTTCGACCCCGCCTCGATCCTCCC
TTTATCCAGCCCTCACTCCTTCTCTAGGCGCCGGAATTCGAGCTCGGTACCCGGGGATCCTCTAGAGTCC
TGTAATCATGCATGGAGATACACCTACATTGCATGAATATATGTTAGATTTGCAACCAGAGACAACTGAT
CTCTACTGTTATGAGCAATTAAATGACAGCTCAGAGGAGGAGGATGAAATAGATGGTCCAGCTGGACAAG
CAGAACCGGACAGAGCCCATTACAATATTGTAACCTTTTGTTGCAAGTGTGACTCTACGCTTCGGTTGTG
CGTACAAAGCACACACGTAGACATTCGTACTTTGGAAGACCTGTTAATGGGCACACTAGGAATTGTGTGC
CCCATCTGTTCTCAGAAACCATAATCTACCATGGCTGATCCTGCAGGCATGCAAGCTAACTCGAGGATCC
GGCTGTGGAATGTGTGTCAGTTAGGGTGTGGAAAGTCCCCAGGCTCCCCAGCAGGCAGAAGTATGCAAAG
CATGCATCTCAATTAGTCAGCAACCAGGTGTGGAAAGTCCCCAGGCTCCCCAGCAGGCAGAAGTATGCAA
AGCATGCATCTCAATTAGTCAGCAACCATAGTCCCGCCCCTAACTCCGCCCATCCCGCCCCTAACTCCGC
CCAGTTCCGCCCATTCTCCGCCCCATGGCTGACTAATTTTTTTTATTTATGCAGAGGCCGAGGCCGCCTC
GGCCTCTGAGCTATTCCAGAAGTAGTGAGGAGGCTTTTTTGGAGGCCTAGGCTTTTGCAAAAAGCTTGGG
CTGCAGGTCGAGGCGGATCTGATCAAGAGACAGGATGAGGATCGTTTCGCATGATTGAACAAGATGGATT
GCACGCAGGTTCTCCGGCCGCTTGGGTGGAGAGGCTATTCGGCTATGACTGGGCACAACAGACAATCGGC
TGCTCTGATGCCGCCGTGTTCCGGCTGTCAGCGCAGGGGCGCCCGGTTCTTTTTGTCAAGACCGACCTGT
CCGGTGCCCTGAATGAACTGCAGGACGAGGCAGCGCGGCTATCGTGGCTGGCCACGACGGGCGTTCCTTG
CGCAGCTGTGCTCGACGTTGTCACTGAAGCGGGAAGGGACTGGCTGCTATTGGGCGAAGTGCCGGGGCAG
GATCTCCTGTCATCTCACCTTGCTCCTGCCGAGAAAGTATCCATCATGGCTGATGCAATGCGGCGGCTGC
ATACGCTTGATCCGGCTACCTGCCCATTCGACCACCAAGCGAAACATCGCATCGAGCGAGCACGTACTCG
GATGGAAGCCGGTCTTGTCGATCAGGATGATCTGGACGAAGAGCATCAGGGGCTCGCGCCAGCCGAACTG
TTCGCCAGGCTCAAGGCGCGCATGCCCGACGGCGAGGATCTCGTCGTGACCCATGGCGATGCCTGCTTGC
CGAATATCATGGTGGAAAATGGCCGCTTTTCTGGATTCATCGACTGTGGCCGGCTGGGTGTGGCGGACCG
CTATCAGGACATAGCGTTGGCTACCCGTGATATTGCTGAAGAGCTTGGCGGCGAATGGGCTGACCGCTTC
CTCGTGCTTTACGGTATCGCCGCTCCCGATTCGCAGCGCATCGCCTTCTATCGCCTTCTTGACGAGTTCT
TCTGAGCGGGACTCTGGGGTTCGATAAAATAAAAGATTTTATTTAGTCTCCAGAAAAAGGGGGGAATGAA
AGACCCCACCTGTAGGTTTGGCAAGCTAGCTTAAGTAACGCCATTTTGCAAGGCATGGAAAAATACATAA
CTGAGAATAGAGAAGTTCAGATCAAGGTCAGGAACAGATGGAACAGCTGAATATGGGCCAAACAGGATAT
CTGTGGTAAGCAGTTCCTGCCCCGGCTCAGGGCCAAGAACAGATGGAACAGCTGAATATGGGCCAAACAG
GATATCTGTGGTAAGCAGTTCCTGCCCCGGCTCAGGGCCAAGAACAGATGGTCCCCAGATGCGGTCCAGC
CCTCAGCAGTTTCTAGAGAACCATCAGATGTTTCCAGGGTGCCCCAAGGACCTGAAATGACCCTGTGCCT
TATTTGAACTAACCAATCAGTTCGCTTCTCGCTTCTGTTCGCGCGCTTCTGCTCCCCGAGCTCAATAAAA
GAGCCCACAACCCCTCACTCGGGGCGCCAGTCCTCCGATTGACTGAGTCGCCCGGGTACCCGTGTATCCA
ATAAACCCTCTTGCAGTTGCATCCGACTTGTGGTCTCGCTGTTCCTTGGGAGGGTCTCCTCTGAGTGATT
GACTACCCGTCAGCGGGGGTCTTTCATTTGGGGGCTCGTCCGGGATCGGGAGACCCCTGCCCAGGGACCA
CCGACCCACCACCGGGAGGTAAGCTGGCTGCCTCGCGCGTTTCGGTGATGACGGTGAAAACCTCTGACAC
ATGCAGCTCCCGGAGACGGTCACAGCTTGTCTGTAAGCGGATGCCGGGAGCAGACAAGCCCGTCAGGGCG
CGTCAGCGGGTGTTGGCGGGTGTCGGGGCGCAGCCATGACCCAGTCACGTAGCGATAGCGGAGTGTATAC
TGGCTTAACTATGCGGCATCAGAGCAGATTGTACTGAGAGTGCACCATATGCGGTGTGAAATACCGCACA
GATGCGTAAGGAGAAAATACCGCATCAGGCGCTCTTCCGCTTCCTCGCTCACTGACTCGCTGCGCTCGGT
CGTTCGGCTGCGGCGAGCGGTATCAGCTCACTCAAAGGCGGTAATACGGTTATCCACAGAATCAGGGGAT
AACGCAGGAAAGAACATGTGAGCAAAAGGCCAGCAAAAGGCCAGGAACCGTAAAAAGGCCGCGTTGCTGG
CGTTTTTCCATAGGCTCCGCCCCCCTGACGAGCATCACAAAAATCGACGCTCAAGTCAGAGGTGGCGAAA
CCCGACAGGACTATAAAGATACCAGGCGTTTCCCCCTGGAAGCTCCCTCGTGCGCTCTCCTGTTCCGACC
CTGCCGCTTACCGGATACCTGTCCGCCTTTCTCCCTTCGGGAAGCGTGGCGCTTTCTCATAGCTCACGCT
GTAGGTATCTCAGTTCGGTGTAGGTCGTTCGCTCCAAGCTGGGCTGTGTGCACGAACCCCCCGTTCAGCC
CGACCGCTGCGCCTTATCCGGTAACTATCGTCTTGAGTCCAACCCGGTAAGACACGACTTATCGCCACTG
GCAGCAGCCACTGGTAACAGGATTAGCAGAGCGAGGTATGTAGGCGGTGCTACAGAGTTCTTGAAGTGGT
GGCCTAACTACGGCTACACTAGAAGGACAGTATTTGGTATCTGCGCTCTGCTGAAGCCAGTTACCTTCGG
AAAAAGAGTTGGTAGCTCTTGATCCGGCAAACAAACCACCGCTGGTAGCGGTGGTTTTTTTGTTTGCAAG
CAGCAGATTACGCGCAGAAAAAAAGGATCTCAAGAAGATCCTTTGATCTTTTCTACGGGGTCTGACGCTC
AGTGGAACGAAAACTCACGTTAAGGGATTTTGGTCATGAGATTATCAAAAAGGATCTTCACCTAGATCCT
TTTAAATTAAAAATGAAGTTTTAAATCAATCTAAAGTATATATGAGTAAACTTGGTCTGACAGTTACCAA
TGCTTAATCAGTGAGGCACCTATCTCAGCGATCTGTCTATTTCGTTCATCCATAGTTGCCTGACTCCCCG
TCGTGTAGATAACTACGATACGGGAGGGCTTACCATCTGGCCCCAGTGCTGCAATGATACCGCGAGACCC
ACGCTCACCGGCTCCAGATTTATCAGCAATAAACCAGCCAGCCGGAAGGGCCGAGCGCAGAAGTGGTCCT
GCAACTTTATCCGCCTCCATCCAGTCTATTAATTGTTGCCGGGAAGCTAGAGTAAGTAGTTCGCCAGTTA
ATAGTTTGCGCAACGTTGTTGCCATTGCTGCAGGCATCGTGGTGTCACGCTCGTCGTTTGGTATGGCTTC
ATTCAGCTCCGGTTCCCAACGATCAAGGCGAGTTACATGATCCCCCATGTTGTGCAAAAAAGCGGTTAGC
TCCTTCGGTCCTCCGATCGTTGTCAGAAGTAAGTTGGCCGCAGTGTTATCACTCATGGTTATGGCAGCAC
TGCATAATTCTCTTACTGTCATGCCATCCGTAAGATGCTTTTCTGTGACTGGTGAGTACTCAACCAAGTC
ATTCTGAGAATAGTGTATGCGGCGACCGAGTTGCTCTTGCCCGGCGTCAACACGGGATAATACCGCGCCA
CATAGCAGAACTTTAAAAGTGCTCATCATTGGAAAACGTTCTTCGGGGCGAAAACTCTCAAGGATCTTAC
CGCTGTTGAGATCCAGTTCGATGTAACCCACTCGTGCACCCAACTGATCTTCAGCATCTTTTACTTTCAC
CAGCGTTTCTGGGTGAGCAAAAACAGGAAGGCAAAATGCCGCAAAAAAGGGAATAAGGGCGACACGGAAA
TGTTGAATACTCATACTCTTCCTTTTTCAATATTATTGAAGCATTTATCAGGGTTATTGTCTCATGAGCG
GATACATATTTGAATGTATTTAGAAAAATAAACAAATAGGGGTTCCGCGCACATTTCCCCGAAAAGTGCC
ACCTGACGTCTAAGAAACCATTATTATCATGACATTAACCTATAAAAATAGGCGTATCACGAGGCCCTTT
CGTCTTCAA
