>Addgene plasmid #52396 | pLXSN16E7 | addgene partial sequence | sequence record 86061 | pLXSN5 5'-CCCTTGAACCTCCTCGTTCGACC-3'
CTCACTCCTTCTCTAGGCGCCGGAATTCGAGCTCGGTACCCGGGGATCCTCTAGAGTCCTGTAATCATGC
ATGGAGATACACCTACATTGCATGAATATATGTTAGATTTGCAACCAGAGACAACTGATCTCTACTGTTA
TGAGCAATTAAATGACAGCTCAGAGGAGGAGGATGAAATAGATGGTCCAGCTGGACAAGCAGAACCGGAC
AGAGCCCATTACAATATTGTAACCTTTTGTTGCAAGTGTGACTCTACGCTTCGGTTGTGCGTACAAAGCA
CACACGTAGACATTCGTACTTTGGAAGACCTGTTAATGGGCACACTAGGAATTGTGTGCCCCATCTGTTC
TCAGAAACCATAATCTACCATGGCTGATCCTGCAGGCATGCAAGCTAACTCGAGGATCCGGCTGTGGAAT
GTGTGTCAGTTAGGGTGTGGAAAGTCCCCAGGCTCCCCAGCAGGCAGAAGTATGCAAAGCATGCATCTCA
ATTAGTCAGCAACCAGGTGTGGAAAGTCCCCAGGCTCCCCAGCAGGCAGAAGTATGCAAAGCATGCATCT
CAATTAGTCAGCAACCATAGTCCCGCCCCTAACTCCGCCCATCCCGCCCCTAACTCCGCCCAGTTCCGCC
CATTCTCCGCC
